Addgene plasmid #61315: pCri-6a
Purpose: Protein expression.
Depositing lab: F Xavier Gomis-Ruth. Depositing organization: Institut de Biologia Molecular de Barcelona (IBMB-CSIC). Publication: The pCri System: A Vector Collection for Recombinant Protein Expression and Purification. Goulas T, Cuppari A, Garcia-Castellanos R, Snipas S, Glockshuber R, Arolas JL, Gomis-Ruth FX. PLoS One. 2014 Nov 11;9(11):e112643. doi: 10.1371/journal.pone.0112643. eCollection 2014. PONE-D-14-36402 PubMed 25386923.
Backbone
  Vector backbone: pET
  Total vector size (bp): 6700
  Vector type: Bacterial Expression
Growth in bacteria
  Bacterial resistance: Kanamycin, 50 μg/mL
  Growth temperature: 37°C
  Growth strain: DH5alpha
  Copy number: Low Copy
Gene/Insert
  Gene/Insert name: Green fluorescent protein
  Tag / fusion protein: His-tag (N terminal on insert); GST-tag (N terminal on insert); His-tag (C terminal on insert)
Terms and licenses: Academic/Nonprofit Terms; Industry Terms: Not Available to Industry
How to cite: pCri-6a was a gift from F Xavier Gomis-Ruth (Addgene plasmid # 61315 ; http://n2t.net/addgene:61315 ; RRID:Addgene_61315)
