[The description below was written by a language model from this plasmid's Addgene catalogue record.]
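Description:
pCri-6a is a bacterial expression plasmid of about 6.7 kb built on a pET backbone and belonging to the pCri system, a vector collection assembled for recombinant protein expression and purification. It is maintained in E. coli as a low-copy plasmid under kanamycin selection, with a standard cloning strain (DH5alpha) recorded for propagation. The record does not include a feature table, so the promoter, origin of replication and other regulatory elements are not explicitly stated. pET-family vectors generally rely on a T7 promoter driven by T7 RNA polymerase supplied by the expression host, but that arrangement should be treated as an expectation from the backbone name rather than a documented feature of this entry.

The listed insert is green fluorescent protein, flanked by purification tags: a His-tag and a GST-tag at the N terminus, and a further His-tag at the C terminus. The resulting fusion can in principle be captured either by immobilised metal affinity chromatography through the histidine tags or on glutathione resin through GST, which is also often used as a solubility-enhancing fusion partner. The record does not say whether a protease cleavage site separates the tags from the insert, nor the exact order of the two N-terminal tags. It also does not say whether GFP is meant as a reporter or as a placeholder to be replaced by a gene of interest. The stated purpose is simply protein expression, consistent with use as one member of a set of vectors for comparing tag configurations when producing and purifying recombinant proteins in bacteria.
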