>Addgene plasmid #61315 | pCri-6a | depositor partial sequence | sequence record 99645 | Cloning/Expression region
TTGTTTAACTTTAAGAAGGAGATATACCATGAAACATCACCATCACCATCACAACACTAGTAGCAATTCC
ATGTCCCCTATACTAGGTTATTGGAAAATTAAGGGCCTTGTGCAACCCACTCGACTTCTTTTGGAATATC
TTGAAGAAAAATATGAAGAGCATTTGTATGAGCGCGATGAAGGTGATAAATGGCGAAACAAAAAGTTTGA
ATTGGGTTTGGAGTTTCCCAATCTTCCTTATTATATTGATGGTGATGTTAAATTAACACAGTCTATGGCC
ATCATACGTTATATAGCTGACAAGCACAACATGTTGGGTGGTTGTCCAAAAGAGCGTGCAGAGATTTCAA
TGCTTGAAGGAGCGGTTTTGGATATTAGATACGGTGTTTCGAGAATTGCATATAGTAAAGACTTTGAAAC
TCTCAAAGTTGATTTTCTTAGCAAGCTACCTGAAATGCTGAAAATGTTCGAAGATCGTTTATGTCATAAA
ACATATTTAAATGGTGATCATGTAACCCATCCTGACTTCATGTTGTATGACGCTCTTGATGTTGTTTTAT
ACATGGACCCAATGTGCCTGGATGCGTTCCCAAAATTAGTTTGTTTTAAAAAACGTATTGAAGCTATCCC
ACAAATTGATAAGTACTTGAAATCCAGCAAGTATATAGCATGGCCTTTGCAGGGCTGGCAAGCCACGTTT
GGTGGTGGCGACCATCCTCCAACTAGTGGATCTGGTGGTGGTGGCGGATCCATGAGCGAGAATCTTTATT
TTCAGGGCGCCATGGCCAAAGTGAGCAAGGGCGAGGAGCTGTTCACCGGGGTGGTGCCCATCCTGGTCGA
GCTGGACGGCGACGTAAACGGCCACAAGTTCAGCGTGTCCGGCGAGGGCGAGGGCGATGCCACCTACGGC
AAGCTGACCCTGAAGTTCATCTGCACCACCGGCAAGCTGCCCGTGCCCTGGCCCACCCTCGTGACCACCT
TCGGCTACGGCCTGCAGTGCTTCGCCCGCTACCCCGACCACATGAAGCAGCACGACTTCTTCAAGTCCGC
CATGCCCGAAGGCTACGTCCAGGAGCGCACCATCTTCTTCAAGGACGACGGCAACTACAAGACCCGCGCC
GAGGTGAAGTTCGAGGGCGACACCCTGGTGAACCGCATCGAGCTGAAGGGCATCGACTTCAAGGAGGACG
GCAACATCCTGGGGCACAAGCTGGAGTACAACTACAACAGCCACAACGTCTATATCATGGCCGACAAGCA
GAAGAACGGCATCAAGGTGAACTTCAAGATCCGCCACAACATCGAGGACGGCAGCGTGCAGCTCGCCGAC
CACTACCAGCAGAACACCCCCATCGGCGACGGCCCCGTGCTGCTGCCCGACAACCACTACCTGAGCACCC
AGTCCGCCCTGAGCAAAGACCCCAACGAGAAGCGCGATCACATGGTCCTGCTGGAGTTCGTGACCGCCGC
CGGGATCACTCTCGGCATGGACGAGCTGTACAAGTAAGGTACCGGATCCGAATTCGAGCTCCGTCGACAA
GCTTGCCGCCGCACTCGAGCACCACCACCACCACCACTGAGATCCGGCTGCTAACAAAGCCCGAAAGG
