>Addgene plasmid #61315 | pCri-6a | addgene partial sequence | sequence record 101025 | EGFP-C 5'-CATGGTCCTGCTGGAGTTCGTG-3'
GTAAGGTACCGGATCCGAATTCGAGCTCCGTCGACAAGCTTGCCGCCGCACTCGAGCACCACCACCACCA
CCACTGAGATCCGGCTGCTAACAAAGCCCGAAAGGAAGCTGAGTTGGCTGCTGCCACCGCTGAGCAATAA
CTAGCATAACCCCTTGGGGCCTCTAAACGGGTCTTGAGGGGTTTTTTGCTGAAAGGAGGAACTATATCCG
GATTGGCGAATGGG
[124 nt withheld, positions 225-348]
C
[91 nt withheld, positions 350-440]
A
[49 nt withheld, positions 442-490]
CCTTTGACGTTGGAGTCCACGTTCTTT
[37 nt withheld, positions 518-554]
ACCCTATCTCGGTCTATTCTTTTGATTTATAAGGGATTTTGCCGATTTCGGCCTATTGGTTAAAAAATGA
GCTGATTTAACAAAAATTTAACGCGAATTTTAACAAAATATTAACGCTTACAATTTAGGTGGCACTTTTC
GGGGAAATGTGCGCGGAACCCCTATTTGTTTATTTTTCTAAATACATTCAAATATGTATCCGCTCATGAA
TTAATTCTTAG
