>Addgene plasmid #61315 | pCri-6a | addgene partial sequence | sequence record 101351 | EGFP-N 5'-CGTCGCCGTCCAGCTCGACCAG-3'
GTTTAACTTTAAGAAGGAGATATACCATGAAACATCACCATCACCATCACAACACTAGTAGCAATTCCAT
GTCCCCTATACTAGGTTATTGGAAAATTAAGGGCCTTGTGCAACCCACTCGACTTCTTTTGGAATATCTT
GAAGAAAAATATGAAGAGCATTTGTATGAGCGCGATGAAGGTGATAAATGGCGAAACAAAAAGTTTGAAT
TGGGTTTGGAGTTTCCCAATCTTCCTTATTATATTGATGGTGATGTTAAATTAACACAGTCTATGGCCAT
CATACGTTATATAGCTGACAAGCACAACATGTTGGGTGGTTGTCCAAAAGAGCGTGCAGAGATTTCAATG
CTTGAAGGAGCGGTTTTGGATATTAGATACGGTGTTTCGAGAATTGCATATAGTAAAGACTTTGAAACTC
TCAAAGTTGATTTTCTTAGCAAGCTACCTGAAATGCTGAAAATGTTCGAAGATCGTTTATGTCATAAAAC
ATATTTAAATGGTGATCATGTAACCCATCCTGACTTCATGTTGTATGACGCTCTTGATGTTGTTTTATAC
ATGGACCCAATGTGCCTGGATGCGTTCCCAAAATTAGTTTGTTTTAAAAAACGTATTGAAGCTATCCCAC
AAATTGATAAGTACTTGAAATCCAGCAAGTATATAGCATGGCCTTTGCAGGGCTGGCAAGCCACGTTTGG
TGGTGGCGACCATCCTCCAACTAGTGGATCTGGTGGTGGTGGCGGATCCATGAGCGAGAATCTTTA
